>Addgene plasmid #70340 | R777-E056 Hs.EIF4EBP1-nostop | depositor full sequence | sequence record 125789 | Full Sequence
TTAACGCTAGCATGGATGTTTTCCCAGTCACGACGTTGTAAAACGACGGCCAGTCTTAAAATTCGAGCTC
GGTCCGAGGATCCGAAATAATGATTTTATTTTGACTGATAGTGACCTGTTCGTTGCAACAAATTGATAAG
CAATGCTTTTTTATAATGCCAACTTTGTACAAAAAAGTTGGCACCATGTCCGGGGGCAGCAGCTGCAGCC
AGACCCCAAGCCGGGCCATCCCCGCCACTCGCCGGGTGGTGCTCGGCGACGGCGTGCAGCTCCCGCCCGG
GGACTACAGCACGACCCCCGGCGGCACGCTCTTCAGCACCACCCCGGGAGGTACCAGGATCATCTATGAC
CGGAAATTCCTGATGGAGTGTCGGAACTCACCTGTGACCAAAACACCCCCAAGGGATCTGCCCACCATTC
CGGGGGTCACCAGCCCTTCCAGTGATGAGCCCCCCATGGAAGCCAGCCAGAGCCACCTGCGCAATAGCCC
AGAAGATAAGCGGGCGGGCGGTGAAGAGTCACAGTTTGAGATGGACATTTCAACTTTCTTGTACAAAGTT
GGCATTATAGGAAAGCATTGCTTATCAATTTGTTGCAACGAACAGGTCACTATCAGTCAAAATAAAATCA
TTATTTGCATGCAAGCTTAGATCCTCTAGACCAGCCAGGACAGAAATGCCTCGACTTCGCTGCTACCCAA
GGTTGCCGGGTGACGCACACCGTGGAAACGGATGAAGGCACGAACCCAGTGGACATAAGCCTGTTCGGTT
CGTAAGCTGTAATGCAAGTAGCGTATGCGCTCACGCAACTGGTCCAGAACCTTGACCGAACGCAGCGGTG
GTAACGGCGCAGTGGCGGTTTTCATGGCTTGTTATGACTGTTTTTTTGGGGTACAGTCTATGCCTCGGGC
ATCCAAGCAGCAAGCGCGTTACGCCGTGGGTCGATGTTTGATGTTATGGAGCAGCAACGATGTTACGCAG
CAGGGCAGTCGCCCTAAAACAAAGTTAAACATTATGAGGGAAGCGGTGATCGCCGAAGTATCGACTCAAC
TATCAGAGGTAGTTGGCGTCATCGAGCGCCATCTCGAACCGACGTTGCTGGCCGTACATTTGTACGGCTC
CGCAGTGGATGGCGGCCTGAAGCCACACAGTGATATTGATTTGCTGGTTACGGTGACCGTAAGGCTTGAT
GAAACAACGCGGCGAGCTTTGATCAACGACCTTTTGGAAACTTCGGCTTCCCCTGGAGAGAGCGAGATTC
TCCGCGCTGTAGAAGTCACCATTGTTGTGCACGACGACATCATTCCGTGGCGTTATCCAGCTAAGCGCGA
ACTGCAATTTGGAGAATGGCAGCGCAATGACATTCTTGCAGGTATCTTCGAGCCAGCCACGATCGACATT
GATCTGGCTATCTTGCTGACAAAAGCAAGAGAACATAGCGTTGCCTTGGTAGGTCCAGCGGCGGAGGAAC
TCTTTGATCCGGTTCCTGAACAGGATCTATTTGAGGCGCTAAATGAAACCTTAACGCTATGGAACTCGCC
GCCCGACTGGGCTGGCGATGAGCGAAATGTAGTGCTTACGTTGTCCCGCATTTGGTACAGCGCAGTAACC
GGCAAAATCGCGCCGAAGGATGTCGCTGCCGACTGGGCAATGGAGCGCCTGCCGGCCCAGTATCAGCCCG
TCATACTTGAAGCTAGACAGGCTTATCTTGGACAAGAAGAAGATCGCTTGGCCTCGCGCGCAGATCAGTT
GGAAGAATTTGTCCACTACGTGAAAGGCGAGATCACCAAGGTAGTCGGCAAATAACCCTCGAGCCACCCA
TGACCAAAATCCCTTAACGTGAGTTACGCGTCGTTCCACTGAGCGTCAGACCCCGTAGAAAAGATCAAAG
GATCTTCTTGAGATCCTTTTTTTCTGCGCGTAATCTGCTGCTTGCAAACAAAAAAACCACCGCTACCAGC
GGTGGTTTGTTTGCCGGATCAAGAGCTACCAACTCTTTTTCCGAAGGTAACTGGCTTCAGCAGAGCGCAG
ATACCAAATACTGTCCTTCTAGTGTAGCCGTAGTTAGGCCACCACTTCAAGAACTCTGTAGCACCGCCTA
CATACCTCGCTCTGCTAATCCTGTTACCAGTGGCTGCTGCCAGTGGCGATAAGTCGTGTCTTACCGGGTT
GGACTCAAGACGATAGTTACCGGATAAGGCGCAGCGGTCGGGCTGAACGGGGGGTTCGTGCACACAGCCC
AGCTTGGAGCGAACGACCTACACCGAACTGAGATACCTACAGCGTGAGCATTGAGAAAGCGCCACGCTTC
CCGAAGGGAGAAAGGCGGACAGGTATCCGGTAAGCGGCAGGGTCGGAACAGGAGAGCGCACGAGGGAGCT
TCCAGGGGGAAACGCCTGGTATCTTTATAGTCCTGTCGGGTTTCGCCACCTCTGACTTGAGCGTCGATTT
TTGTGATGCTCGTCAGGGGGGCGGAGCCTATGGAAAAACGCCAGCAACGCGGCCTTTTTACGGTTCCTGG
CCTTTTGCTGGCCTTTTGCTCACATGTTCTTTCCTGCGTTATCCCCTGATTCTGTGGATAACCGTATTAC
CGCCTTTGAGTGAGCTGATACCGCTCGCCGCAGCCGAACGACCGAGCGCAGCGAGTCAGTGAGCGAGGAA
GCGGAAGAGCGCCCAATACGCAAACCGCCTCTCCCCGCGCGTTGGCCGATTCATTAATGCAGCTGGCACG
ACAGGTTTCCCGACTGGAAAGCGGGCAGTGAGCGCAACGCAATTAATACGCGTACCGCTAGCCAGGAAGA
GTTTGTAGAAACGCAAAAAGGCCATCCGTCAGGATGGCCTTCTGCTTAGTTTGATGCCTGGCAGTTTATG
GCGGGCGTCCTGCCCGCCACCCTCCGGGCCGTTGCTTCACAACGTTCAAATCCGCTCCCGGCGGATTTGT
CCTACTCAGGAGAGCGTTCACCGACAAACAACAGATAAAACGAAAGGCCCAGTCTTCCGACTGAGCCTTT
CGTTTTATTTGATGCCTGGCAGTTCCCTACTCTCGCG
Features (pLannotate 1.2.2; 11 found; start..end, strand, type, name):
     18..54      -  CDS            lacZα (fragment): LacZα fragment of β-galactosidase; lacZ fragment
     85..180     +  protein_bind   attL3: mutant version of attL; recombination site for the Gateway® LR reaction LR Clonase™
    186..539     +  CDS            EIF4EBP1: 4EBP1_HUMAN - Experimental evidence at protein level: Swiss-Prot protein existence level 1. Repressor of translation initiation that regulates EIF4E activity by preventing its assembly into the eIF4F complex: hypophosphorylated form competes with EIF4G1/EIF4G3 and strongly binds to EIF4E, leading to repress translation. In contrast, hyperphosphorylated form dissociates from EIF4E, allowing interaction between EIF4G1/EIF4G3 and EIF4E, leading to initiation of translation. Mediates the regulation of protein translation by hormones, growth factors and other stimuli that signal through the MAP kin
    544..637     -  protein_bind   attL2 (fragment): mutant version of attL; recombination site for the Gateway® LR reaction LR Clonase™
    752..775     +  promoter       Pc promoter (fragment): intI1 (promoter lies within the coding sequence); class 1 integron promoter
    951..1007    +  CDS            GmR (fragment): gentamycin acetyltransferase; aacC1; confers resistance to gentamycin
   1014..1805    +  CDS            SmR: aminoglycoside adenylyltransferase (Murphy, 1985); aadA; confers resistance to spectinomycin and streptomycin
   1898..2486    +  rep_origin     ori: high-copy-number ColE1/pMB1/pBR322/pUC origin of replication
   2669..2761    +  CDS            lacI (fragment): lac repressor; lacI; The lac repressor binds to the lac operator to inhibit transcription in E. coli. This inhibition can be relieved by adding lactose or isopropyl-β-D-thiogalactopyranoside (IPTG).
   2816..2843    -  terminator     rrnB T2 terminator: transcription terminator T2 from the E. coli rrnB gene
   2975..3018    +  terminator     rrnB T1 terminator: Escherichia coli rrnB; transcription terminator T1 from the E. coli rrnB gene
