[The description below was written by a language model from this plasmid's Addgene catalogue record and pLannotate feature annotations shown in this document.]
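Description:
R777-E056 Hs.EIF4EBP1-nostop is a Gateway entry clone built on the pDonor-255 backbone that carries the human EIF4EBP1 open reading frame (reference transcript NM_004095.3) without its stop codon. The full plasmid is about 3.0 kb, made up of a 2.7 kb backbone and a 354 bp insert. It is maintained in E. coli at high copy from a ColE1/pUC-type origin. Selection is with spectinomycin, conferred by the aadA aminoglycoside adenylyltransferase gene (annotated SmR). That gene sits downstream of fragments of a class 1 integron Pc promoter and a gentamicin acetyltransferase gene, which look like remnants of the source of the resistance cassette. Short lacZα and lacI fragments are also annotated as vestigial backbone sequence. The rrnB T1 and T2 terminators lie upstream of the cloning region, where such elements typically shield an insert from read-through transcription.

The EIF4EBP1 coding sequence is flanked by attL recombination sites, which the automated annotation calls an attL3-type site on the 5′ side and a partial attL2 on the 3′ side. No promoter for the ORF is annotated, as expected for an entry clone, so this plasmid is not an expression construct in its own right. Instead, an LR Clonase reaction moves the ORF into a destination vector that supplies the promoter and any tags. Because the stop codon is omitted, the ORF can be read through into a C-terminal fusion partner provided by that destination vector. EIF4EBP1 encodes 4E-BP1, a translation repressor. In its hypophosphorylated form it binds eIF4E and blocks eIF4F assembly, and hyperphosphorylation releases it from eIF4E so that initiation can proceed. The clone is therefore a convenient starting point for making C-terminally tagged 4E-BP1 expression constructs.
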