Addgene plasmid #70340: R777-E056 Hs.EIF4EBP1-nostop
Purpose: Gateway ORF clone of human EIF4EBP1 [NM_004095.3] without stop codon (for C-terminal fusions)
Depositing lab: Dominic Esposito. Depositing organization: National Cancer Institute (NCI).
Backbone
  Vector backbone: pDonor-255
  Backbone size w/o insert (bp): 2693
  Vector type: Gateway Entry Clone
Growth in bacteria
  Bacterial resistance: Spectinomycin, 50 μg/mL
  Growth temperature: 37°C
  Growth strain: DH10B
  Copy number: High Copy
Gene/Insert
  Gene/Insert name: EIF4EBP1
  Species: H. sapiens (human)
  Insert size (bp): 354
  GenBank ID: NM_004095.3
  Entrez Gene: EIF4EBP1 (a.k.a. 4E-BP1, 4EBP1, BP-1, PHAS-I)
  Cloning method: Gateway Cloning
  Sequencing primers: 5′ M13F 23-mer (5'-CCCAGTCACGACGTTGTAAAACG); 3′ attLR 23-mer (5'-TAACATCAGAGATTTTGAGACAC)
Terms and licenses: Academic/Nonprofit Terms; Industry Terms: Not Available to Industry
How to cite: R777-E056 Hs.EIF4EBP1-nostop was a gift from Dominic Esposito (Addgene plasmid # 70340 ; http://n2t.net/addgene:70340 ; RRID:Addgene_70340)
