>Addgene plasmid #70340 | R777-E056 Hs.EIF4EBP1-nostop | addgene partial sequence | sequence record 129348 | pCR8_R1 5'-cgaaccgaacaggcttatgt-3'
GTGCGTCACCCGGCAACCTTGGGTAGCAGCGAAGTCGAGGCATTTCTGTCCTGGCTGGTCTAGAGGATCT
AAGCTTGCATGCAAATAATGATTTTATTTTGACTGATAGTGACCTGTTCGTTGCAACAAATTGATAAGCA
ATGCTTTCCTATAATGCCAACTTTGTACAAGAAAGTTGAAATGTCCATCTCAAACTGTGACTCTTCACCG
CCCGCCCGCTTATCTTCTGGGCTATTGCGCAGGTGGCTCTGGCTGGCTTCCATGGGGGGCTCATCACTGG
AAGGGCTGGTGACCCCCGGAATGGTGGGCAGATCCCTTGGGGGTGTTTTGGTCACAGGTGAGTTCCGACA
CTCCATCAGGAATTTCCGGTCATAGATGATCCTGGTACCTCCCGGGGTGGTGCTGAAGAGCGTGCCGCCG
GGGGTCGTGCTGTAGTCCCCGGGCGGGAGCTGCACGCCGTCGCCGAGCACCACCCGGCGAGTGGCGGGGA
TGGCCCGGCTTG
